Addgene plasmid #83737: MSCV-6NBC-GFP-PGK-Puro-Barcode60
Purpose: individual 6N barcode to make barcoded cell line variants
Depositing lab: Monte Winslow. Depositing organization: Stanford University. Publication: An in vivo multiplexed small-molecule screening platform. Gruner BM, Schulze CJ, Yang D, Ogasawara D, Dix MM, Rogers ZN, Chuang CH, McFarland CD, Chiou SH, Brown JM, Cravatt BF, Bogyo M, Winslow MM. Nat Methods. 2016 Sep 12. doi: 10.1038/nmeth.3992. PubMed 27617390.
Backbone
  Vector backbone: MSCV
  Vector type: Retroviral
  Selectable markers: Puromycin
Growth in bacteria
  Bacterial resistance: Ampicillin, 100 μg/mL
  Growth temperature: 37°C
  Growth strain: DH5alpha
  Copy number: High Copy
Gene/Insert
  Gene/Insert name: Barcode60
  Species: Synthetic
  Cloning method: Restriction Enzyme; 5′ cloning site BglII (destroyed during cloning); 3′ cloning site EcoRI (not destroyed)
  Sequencing primers: 5′ CCCTTGAACCTCCTCGTTCGACC
Terms and licenses: Academic/Nonprofit Terms; Industry Terms: Not Available to Industry
How to cite: MSCV-6NBC-GFP-PGK-Puro-Barcode60 was a gift from Monte Winslow (Addgene plasmid # 83737 ; http://n2t.net/addgene:83737 ; RRID:Addgene_83737)
