[The description below was written by a language model from this plasmid's Addgene catalogue record and pLannotate feature annotations shown in this document.]
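Description:
MSCV-6NBC-GFP-PGK-Puro-Barcode60 is a gammaretroviral transfer plasmid built on the murine stem cell virus (MSCV) backbone and carrying a single defined synthetic barcode, Barcode60. It is one member of a series in which each plasmid holds an individual six-nucleotide (6N) barcode. In bacteria it is maintained through a high-copy ColE1/pUC-type origin and selected with ampicillin via the β-lactamase gene. The backbone also contains nonfunctional remnants of earlier cloning vectors, including fragments of lacI, lacZα, rop, bom and the tetracycline resistance gene.

The proviral region is flanked by the 5′ and 3′ long terminal repeats of murine embryonic stem cell virus. Downstream of the 5′ LTR lie the Ψ packaging signal and a truncated, start-codon-less gag segment, which together promote efficient encapsidation of the genomic RNA when the plasmid is introduced into a packaging cell line that supplies gag-pol and env in trans. The payload follows: an EGFP coding sequence with no dedicated promoter annotated upstream, so it is presumably expressed from the LTR, and then a mouse PGK promoter driving puromycin N-acetyltransferase. The barcode was cloned between BglII and EcoRI sites, but it is not annotated in the feature table, so its exact position relative to EGFP cannot be read from the record.

After transduction, the integrated provirus marks cells with green fluorescence, allows puromycin selection, and leaves a heritable DNA barcode. The stated purpose is to generate uniquely barcoded cell line variants. The associated work describes a multiplexed in vivo small-molecule screening platform, in which differently barcoded populations could be pooled and distinguished by their barcodes.
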