Features (pLannotate 1.2.2; 19 found; start..end, strand, type, name):
    579..920     +  misc_feature   MESV Ψ: packaging signal of murine embryonic stem cell virus
    987..1403    +  CDS            gag (truncated): truncated Moloney murine leukemia virus (MMLV) gag gene lacking the start codon
   1427..2143    +  CDS            EGFP: EGFP is a basic (constitutively fluorescent) green fluorescent protein published in 1996, derived from Aequorea victoria. It is reported to be a rapidly-maturing weak dimer with moderate acid sensitivity.
   2161..2660    +  promoter       PGK promoter: mouse phosphoglycerate kinase 1 promoter
   2681..3280    +  CDS            PuroR: puromycin N-acetyltransferase; pac from Streptomyces alboniger; confers resistance to puromycin
   3380..3894    +  LTR            3' LTR: 3' long terminal repeat from murine embryonic stem cell virus
   4087..4103    -  protein_bind   lac operator: The lac repressor binds to the lac operator to inhibit transcription in E. coli. This inhibition can be relieved by adding lactose or isopropyl-β-D-thiogalactopyranoside (IPTG). lac repressor encoded by lacI
   4111..4141    -  promoter       lac promoter: promoter for the E. coli lac operon
   4156..4177    -  protein_bind   CAP binding site: CAP binding activates transcription in the presence of cAMP. E. coli catabolite activator protein
   4190..4282    -  CDS            lacI (fragment): lac repressor; lacI; The lac repressor binds to the lac operator to inhibit transcription in E. coli. This inhibition can be relieved by adding lactose or isopropyl-β-D-thiogalactopyranoside (IPTG).
   4465..5053    -  rep_origin     ori: high-copy-number ColE1/pMB1/pBR322/pUC origin of replication
   5224..6084    -  CDS            AmpR: β-lactamase; bla; confers resistance to ampicillin, carbenicillin, and related antibiotics
   6085..6189    -  promoter       AmpR promoter: bla
   6284..6319    +  CDS            rop (fragment): Rop protein, which maintains plasmids at low copy number; rop
   6421..6520    +  misc_feature   bom (fragment): basis of mobility region from pBR322
   6526..6675    -  CDS            lacZα (fragment): LacZα fragment of β-galactosidase; lacZ fragment
   6675..6876    -  CDS            TcR (fragment): tetracycline efflux protein; tet; confers resistance to tetracycline
   6877..6975    +  CDS            env (fragment): murine leukemia virus gPr80 envelope polyprotein precursor; env; proteolytically cleaved into gp70SU and p15TM subunits
   7017..515     +  LTR            5' LTR (across the origin): 5' long terminal repeat from murine embryonic stem cell virus
>Addgene plasmid #83737 | MSCV-6NBC-GFP-PGK-Puro-Barcode60 | depositor full sequence | sequence record 159906 | Full Sequence
TGAAAGACCCCACCTGTAGGTTTGGCAAGCTAGCTTAAGTAACGCCATTTTGCAAGGCATGGAAAATACA
TAACTGAGAATAGAGAAGTTCAGATCAAGGTTAGGAACAGAGAGACAGCAGAATATGGGCCAAACAGGAT
ATCTGTGGTAAGCAGTTCCTGCCCCGGCTCAGGGCCAAGAACAGATGGTCCCCAGATGCGGTCCCGCCCT
CAGCAGTTTCTAGAGAACCATCAGATGTTTCCAGGGTGCCCCAAGGACCTGAAATGACCCTGTGCCTTAT
TTGAACTAACCAATCAGTTCGCTTCTCGCTTCTGTTCGCGCGCTTCTGCTCCCCGAGCTCAATAAAAGAG
CCCACAACCCCTCACTCGGCGCGCCAGTCCTCCGATAGACTGCGTCGCCCGGGTACCCGTATTCCCAATA
AAGCCTCTTGCTGTTTGCATCCGAATCGTGGACTCGCTGATCCTTGGGAGGGTCTCCTCAGATTGATTGA
CTGCCCACCTCGGGGGTCTTTCATTTGGAGGTTCCACCGAGATTTGGAGACCCCTGCCCAGGGACCACCG
ACCCCCCCGCCGGGAGGTAAGCTGGCCAGCGGTCGTTTCGTGTCTGTCTCTGTCTTTGTGCGTGTTTGTG
CCGGCATCTAATGTTTGCGCCTGCGTCTGTACTAGTTAGCTAACTAGCTCTGTATCTGGCGGACCCGTGG
TGGAACTGACGAGTTCTGAACACCCGGCCGCAACCCTGGGAGACGTCCCAGGGACTTTGGGGGCCGTTTT
TGTGGCCCGACCTGAGGAAGGGAGTCGATGTGGAATCCGACCCCGTCAGGATATGTGGTTCTGGTAGGAG
ACGAGAACCTAAAACAGTTCCCGCCTCCGTCTGAATTTTTGCTTTCGGTTTGGAACCGAAGCCGCGCGTC
TTGTCTGCTGCAGCGCTGCAGCATCGTTCTGTGTTGTCTCTGTCTGACTGTGTTTCTGTATTTGTCTGAA
AATTAGGGCCAGACTGTTACCACTCCCTTAAGTTTGACCTTAGGTCACTGGAAAGATGTCGAGCGGATCG
CTCACAACCAGTCGGTAGATGTCAAGAAGAGACGTTGGGTTACCTTCTGCTCTGCAGAATGGCCAACCTT
TAACGTCGGATGGCCGCGAGACGGCACCTTTAACCGAGACCTCATCACCCAGGTTAAGATCAAGGTCTTT
TCACCTGGCCCGCATGGACACCCAGACCAGGTCCCCTACATCGTGACCTGGGAAGCCTTGGCTTTTGACC
CCCCTCCCTGGGTCAAGCCCTTTGTACACCCTAAGCCTCCGCCTCCTCTTCCTCCATCCGCCCCGTCTCT
CCCCCTTGAACCTCCTCGTTCGACCCCGCCTCGATCCTCCCTTTATCCAGCCCTCACTCCTTCTCTAGGC
GCCGGAATTAGATCCCTGTTTCCACCATGGTGAGCAAGGGCGAGGAGCTGTTCACCGGGGTGGTGCCCAT
CCTGGTCGAGCTGGACGGCGACGTAAACGGCCACAAGTTCAGCGTGTCCGGCGAGGGCGAGGGCGATGCC
ACCTACGGCAAGCTGACCCTGAAGTTCATCTGCACCACCGGCAAGCTGCCCGTGCCCTGGCCCACCCTCG
TGACCACCCTGACCTACGGCGTGCAGTGCTTCAGCCGCTACCCCGACCACATGAAGCAGCACGACTTCTT
CAAGTCCGCCATGCCCGAAGGCTACGTCCAGGAGCGCACCATCTTCTTCAAGGACGACGGCAACTACAAG
ACCCGCGCCGAGGTGAAGTTCGAGGGCGACACCCTGGTGAACCGCATCGAGCTGAAGGGCATCGACTTCA
AGGAGGACGGCAACATCCTGGGGCACAAGCTGGAGTACAACTACAACAGCCACAACGTCTATATCATGGC
CGACAAGCAGAAGAACGGCATCAAGGTGAACTTCAAGATCCGCCACAACATCGAGGACGGCAGCGTGCAG
CTCGCCGACCACTACCAGCAGAACACCCCCATCGGCGACGGCCCCGTGCTGCTGCCCGACAACCACTACC
TGAGCACCCAGTCCGCCCTGAGCAAAGACCCCAACGAGAAGCGCGATCACATGGTCCTGCTGGAGTTCGT
GACCGCCGCCGGGATCACTCTCGGCATGGACGAGCTGTACAAGTAGCGGAGAATTCTACCGGGTAGGGGA
GGCGCTTTTCCCAAGGCAGTCTGGAGCATGCGCTTTAGCAGCCCCGCTGGGCACTTGGCGCTACACAAGT
GGCCTCTGGCCTCGCACACATTCCACATCCACCGGTAGGCGCCAACCGGCTCCGTTCTTTGGTGGCCCCT
TCGCGCCACCTTCTACTCCTCCCCTAGTCAGGAAGTTCCCCCCCGCCCCGCAGCTCGCGTCGTGCAGGAC
GTGACAAATGGAAGTAGCACGTCTCACTAGTCTCGTGCAGATGGACAGCACCGCTGAGCAATGGAAGCGG
GTAGGCCTTTGGGGCAGCGGCCAATAGCAGCTTTGCTCCTTCGCTTTCTGGGCTCAGAGGCTGGGAAGGG
GTGGGTCCGGGGGCGGGCTCAGGGGCGGGCTCAGGGGCGGGGCGGGCGCCCGAAGGTCCTCCGGAGGCCC
GGCATTCTGCACGCTTCAAAAGCGCACGTCTGCCGCGCTGTTCTCCTCTTCCTCATCTCCGGGCCTTTCG
ACCTGCAGCCCAAGCTTACCATGACCGAGTACAAGCCCACGGTGCGCCTCGCCACCCGCGACGACGTCCC
CAGGGCCGTACGCACCCTCGCCGCCGCGTTCGCCGACTACCCCGCCACGCGCCACACCGTCGATCCGGAC
CGCCACATCGAGCGGGTCACCGAGCTGCAAGAACTCTTCCTCACGCGCGTCGGGCTCGACATCGGCAAGG
TGTGGGTCGCGGACGACGGCGCCGCGGTGGCGGTCTGGACCACGCCGGAGAGCGTCGAAGCGGGGGCGGT
GTTCGCCGAGATCGGCCCGCGCATGGCCGAGTTGAGCGGTTCCCGGCTGGCCGCGCAGCAACAGATGGAA
GGCCTCCTGGCGCCGCACCGGCCCAAGGAGCCCGCGTGGTTCCTGGCCACCGTCGGCGTCTCGCCCGACC
ACCAGGGCAAGGGTCTGGGCAGCGCCGTCGTGCTCCCCGGAGTGGAGGCGGCCGAGCGCGCCGGGGTGCC
CGCCTTCCTGGAGACCTCCGCGCCCCGCAACCTCCCCTTCTACGAGCGGCTCGGCTTCACCGTCACCGCC
GACGTCGAGGTGCCCGAAGGACCGCGCACCTGGTGCATGACCCGCAAGCCCGGTGCCTGACGCCCGCCCC
ACGACCCGCAGCGCCCGACCGAAAGGAGCGCACGACCCCATGCATCGATAAAATAAAAGATTTTATTTAG
TCTCCAGAAAAAGGGGGGAATGAAAGACCCCACCTGTAGGTTTGGCAAGCTAGCTTAAGTAACGCCATTT
TGCAAGGCATGGAAAATACATAACTGAGAATAGAGAAGTTCAGATCAAGGTTAGGAACAGAGAGACAGCA
GAATATGGGCCAAACAGGATATCTGTGGTAAGCAGTTCCTGCCCCGGCTCAGGGCCAAGAACAGATGGTC
CCCAGATGCGGTCCCGCCCTCAGCAGTTTCTAGAGAACCATCAGATGTTTCCAGGGTGCCCCAAGGACCT
GAAATGACCCTGTGCCTTATTTGAACTAACCAATCAGTTCGCTTCTCGCTTCTGTTCGCGCGCTTCTGCT
CCCCGAGCTCAATAAAAGAGCCCACAACCCCTCACTCGGCGCGCCAGTCCTCCGATAGACTGCGTCGCCC
GGGTACCCGTGTATCCAATAAACCCTCTTGCAGTTGCATCCGACTTGTGGTCTCGCTGTTCCTTGGGAGG
GTCTCCTCTGAGTGATTGACTACCCGTCAGCGGGGGTCTTTCATGGGTAACAGTTTCTTGAAGTTGGAGA
ACAACATTCTGAGGGTAGGAGTCGAATATTAAGTAATCCTGACTCAATTAGCCACTGTTTTGAATCCACA
TACTCCAATACTCCTGAAATAGTTCATTATGGACAGCGCAGAAGAGCTGGGGAGAATTAATTCGTAATCA
TGGTCATAGCTGTTTCCTGTGTGAAATTGTTATCCGCTCACAATTCCACACAACATACGAGCCGGAAGCA
TAAAGTGTAAAGCCTGGGGTGCCTAATGAGTGAGCTAACTCACATTAATTGCGTTGCGCTCACTGCCCGC
TTTCCAGTCGGGAAACCTGTCGTGCCAGCTGCATTAATGAATCGGCCAACGCGCGGGGAGAGGCGGTTTG
CGTATTGGGCGCTCTTCCGCTTCCTCGCTCACTGACTCGCTGCGCTCGGTCGTTCGGCTGCGGCGAGCGG
TATCAGCTCACTCAAAGGCGGTAATACGGTTATCCACAGAATCAGGGGATAACGCAGGAAAGAACATGTG
AGCAAAAGGCCAGCAAAAGGCCAGGAACCGTAAAAAGGCCGCGTTGCTGGCGTTTTTCCATAGGCTCCGC
CCCCCTGACGAGCATCACAAAAATCGACGCTCAAGTCAGAGGTGGCGAAACCCGACAGGACTATAAAGAT
ACCAGGCGTTTCCCCCTGGAAGCTCCCTCGTGCGCTCTCCTGTTCCGACCCTGCCGCTTACCGGATACCT
GTCCGCCTTTCTCCCTTCGGGAAGCGTGGCGCTTTCTCATAGCTCACGCTGTAGGTATCTCAGTTCGGTG
TAGGTCGTTCGCTCCAAGCTGGGCTGTGTGCACGAACCCCCCGTTCAGCCCGACCGCTGCGCCTTATCCG
GTAACTATCGTCTTGAGTCCAACCCGGTAAGACACGACTTATCGCCACTGGCAGCAGCCACTGGTAACAG
GATTAGCAGAGCGAGGTATGTAGGCGGTGCTACAGAGTTCTTGAAGTGGTGGCCTAACTACGGCTACACT
AGAAGGACAGTATTTGGTATCTGCGCTCTGCTGAAGCCAGTTACCTTCGGAAAAAGAGTTGGTAGCTCTT
GATCCGGCAAACAAACCACCGCTGGTAGCGGTGGTTTTTTTGTTTGCAAGCAGCAGATTACGCGCAGAAA
AAAAGGATCTCAAGAAGATCCTTTGATCTTTTCTACGGGGTCTGACGCTCAGTGGAACGAAAACTCACGT
TAAGGGATTTTGGTCATGAGATTATCAAAAAGGATCTTCACCTAGATCCTTTTAAATTAAAAATGAAGTT
TTAAATCAATCTAAAGTATATATGAGTAAACTTGGTCTGACAGTTACCAATGCTTAATCAGTGAGGCACC
TATCTCAGCGATCTGTCTATTTCGTTCATCCATAGTTGCCTGACTCCCCGTCGTGTAGATAACTACGATA
CGGGAGGGCTTACCATCTGGCCCCAGTGCTGCAATGATACCGCGAGACCCACGCTCACCGGCTCCAGATT
TATCAGCAATAAACCAGCCAGCCGGAAGGGCCGAGCGCAGAAGTGGTCCTGCAACTTTATCCGCCTCCAT
CCAGTCTATTAATTGTTGCCGGGAAGCTAGAGTAAGTAGTTCGCCAGTTAATAGTTTGCGCAACGTTGTT
GCCATTGCTACAGGCATCGTGGTGTCACGCTCGTCGTTTGGTATGGCTTCATTCAGCTCCGGTTCCCAAC
GATCAAGGCGAGTTACATGATCCCCCATGTTGTGCAAAAAAGCGGTTAGCTCCTTCGGTCCTCCGATCGT
TGTCAGAAGTAAGTTGGCCGCAGTGTTATCACTCATGGTTATGGCAGCACTGCATAATTCTCTTACTGTC
ATGCCATCCGTAAGATGCTTTTCTGTGACTGGTGAGTACTCAACCAAGTCATTCTGAGAATAGTGTATGC
GGCGACCGAGTTGCTCTTGCCCGGCGTCAATACGGGATAATACCGCGCCACATAGCAGAACTTTAAAAGT
GCTCATCATTGGAAAACGTTCTTCGGGGCGAAAACTCTCAAGGATCTTACCGCTGTTGAGATCCAGTTCG
ATGTAACCCACTCGTGCACCCAACTGATCTTCAGCATCTTTTACTTTCACCAGCGTTTCTGGGTGAGCAA
AAACAGGAAGGCAAAATGCCGCAAAAAAGGGAATAAGGGCGACACGGAAATGTTGAATACTCATACTCTT
CCTTTTTCAATATTATTGAAGCATTTATCAGGGTTATTGTCTCATGAGCGGATACATATTTGAATGTATT
TAGAAAAATAAACAAATAGGGGTTCCGCGCACATTTCCCCGAAAAGTGCCACCTGACGTCTAAGAAACCA
TTATTATCATGACATTAACCTATAAAAATAGGCGTATCACGAGGCCCTTTCGTCTCGCGCGTTTCGGTGA
TGACGGTGAAAACCTCTGACACATGCAGCTCCCGGAGACGGTCACAGCTTGTCTGTAAGCGGATGCCGGG
AGCAGACAAGCCCGTCAGGGCGCGTCAGCGGGTGTTGGCGGGTGTCGGGGCTGGCTTAACTATGCGGCAT
CAGAGCAGATTGTACTGAGAGTGCACCATATGCGGTGTGAAATACCGCACAGATGCGTAAGGAGAAAATA
CCGCATCAGGCGCCATTCGCCATTCAGGCTGCGCAACTGTTGGGAAGGGCGATCGGTGCGGGCCTCTTCG
CTATTACGCCAGCTGGCGAAAGGGGGATGTGCTGCAAGGCGATTAAGTTGGGTAACGCCAGGGTTTTCCC
AGTCACGACGTTGTAAAACGACGGCGCAAGGAATGGTGCATGCAAGGAGATGGCGCCCAACAGTCCCCCG
GCCACGGGGCCTGCCACCATACCCACGCCGAAACAAGCGCTCATGAGCCCGAAGTGGCGAGCCCGATCTT
CCCCATCGGTGATGTCGGCGATATAGGCGCCAGCAACCGCACCTGTGGCGCCGGTGATGCCGGCCACGAT
GCGTCCGGCGTAGAGGCGATTAGTCCAATTTGTTAAAGACAGGATATCAGTGGTCCAGGCTCTAGTTTTG
ACTCAACAATATCACCAGCTGAAGCCTATAGAGTACGAGCCATAGATAAAATAAAAGATTTTATTTAGTC
TCCAGAAAAAGGGGGGAA
