>Addgene plasmid #83737 | MSCV-6NBC-GFP-PGK-Puro-Barcode60 | addgene partial sequence | sequence record 165432 | pLXSN5 5'-CCCTTGAACCTCCTCGTTCGACC-3'
CAGCCCTCACTCCTTCTCTAGGCGCCGGAATTAGATCCCTGTTTCCACCATGGTGAGCAAGGGCGAGGAG
CTGTTCACCGGGGTGGTGCCCATCCTGGTCGAGCTGGACGGCGACGTAAACGGCCACAAGTTCAGCGTGT
CCGGCGAGGGCGAGGGCGATGCCACCTACGGCAAGCTGACCCTGAAGTTCATCTGCACCACCGGCAAGCT
GCCCGTGCCCTGGCCCACCCTCGTGACCACCCTGACCTACGGCGTGCAGTGCTTCAGCCGCTACCCCGAC
CACATGAAGCAGCACGACTTCTTCAAGTCCGCCATGCCCGAAGGCTACGTCCAGGAGCGCACCATCTTCT
TCAAGGACGACGGCAACTACAAGACCCGCGCCGAGGTGAAGTTCGAGGGCGACACCCTGGTGAACCGCAT
CGAGCTGAAGGGCATCGACTTCAAGGAGGACGGCAACATCCTGGGGCACAAGCTGGAGTACAACTACAAC
AGCCACAACGTCTATATCATGGCCGACAAGCAGAAGAACGGCATCAAGGTGAACTTCAAGATCCGCCACA
ACATCGAGGACGGCAGCGTGCAGCTCGCCGACCACTACCAGCAGAACACCCCCATCGGCGACGGCCCCGT
GCTGCTGCCCGACAACCACTACCTGAGCACCCAGTCCGCCCTGAGCAAAGACCCCAACGAGAAGCGCGAT
CACATGGTCCTGCTGGAGTTCGTGACCGCCGCCGGGATCACTCTCGGCATGGACGAGCTGTACAAGTAGC
GGAGAATTCTACCGGGTAGGGGAGGCGCTTTTCCCAAGGCAGTCTGGAGCATGCGCTTTAG
